Addgene plasmid #174243: pAPM-miR30-DDX58-ts3
Purpose: DDX58 knockdown
Depositing lab: Jeremy Luban. Depositing organization: University of Massachusetts, Worcester. Publication: IFIH1 (MDA5) is required for innate immune detection of intron-containing RNA expressed from the HIV-1 provirus. Guney MH, Nagalekshmi K, McCauley SM, Carbone C, Aydemir O, Luban J. Proc Natl Acad Sci U S A. 2024 Jul 16;121(29):e2404349121. doi: 10.1073/pnas.2404349121. Epub 2024 Jul 10. PubMed 38985764.
Backbone
  Vector backbone: pAPM-miR30
  Vector type: Lentiviral, RNAi
  Selectable markers: Puromycin
Growth in bacteria
  Bacterial resistance: Ampicillin, 100 μg/mL
  Growth temperature: 30°C
  Growth strain: NEB Stable
  Copy number: High Copy
Gene/Insert
  Gene/Insert name: DDX58 shRNA
  gRNA/shRNA sequence: TTTCTGAACTGTAACAATCCAT
  Species: H. sapiens (human)
  Entrez Gene: RIGI (a.k.a. DDX58, RIG-I, RIG1, RLR-1, SGMRT2)
  Promoter: SFFV
  Cloning method: Restriction Enzyme; 5′ cloning site unknown (unknown if destroyed)
Terms and licenses: Academic/Nonprofit Terms; Industry Terms: Not Available to Industry
Depositor comments: Please visit https://doi.org/10.1101/2023.11.17.567619 for bioRxiv preprint.
How to cite: pAPM-miR30-DDX58-ts3 was a gift from Jeremy Luban (Addgene plasmid # 174243 ; http://n2t.net/addgene:174243 ; RRID:Addgene_174243)
