[The description below was written by a language model from this plasmid's Addgene catalogue record and pLannotate feature annotations shown in this document.]
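Description:
pAPM-miR30-DDX58-ts3 is an HIV-1-based lentiviral RNAi vector built on the pAPM-miR30 backbone for knockdown of human DDX58, the gene now named RIGI, which encodes the cytosolic RNA sensor RIG-I. In bacteria it is maintained as a high-copy plasmid through a ColE1/pUC-type origin and selected with ampicillin via the β-lactamase gene. The annotated full sequence is about 6.3 kb.

The transfer-vector portion begins with a CMV enhancer and promoter fused to a truncated 5' LTR, an arrangement that drives genomic RNA production in packaging cells without relying on the native U3 region. It continues with the HIV-1 Ψ packaging signal and an adjoining gag fragment, the Rev response element for Rev-dependent nuclear export, and the cPPT/CTS, which aids nuclear import of the reverse-transcribed genome. A second truncated LTR closes the proviral unit. No viral structural or enzymatic genes are present beyond the gag and Rev fragments, so packaging functions must be supplied in trans.

The payload is a single transcription unit. The spleen focus-forming virus (SFFV) LTR promoter drives the puromycin N-acetyltransferase (pac) coding sequence. Immediately downstream lies a hairpin targeting DDX58, embedded between 5' and 3' flanking sequences from human miR-30a. Because the shRNA sits in a microRNA scaffold on the same Pol II transcript as the resistance gene, it is processed by the endogenous microRNA pathway, and puromycin selection enriches for cells that also express the knockdown hairpin. The "ts3" suffix probably denotes one of several target sites, though the record does not say so. The associated publication concerns innate immune detection of intron-containing HIV-1 RNA, which fits a use in testing the contribution of RIG-I to such sensing.
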