Features (pLannotate 1.2.2; 19 found; start..end, strand, type, name):
    136..515     +  enhancer       CMV enhancer: human cytomegalovirus immediate early enhancer
    516..715     +  promoter       CMV promoter: human cytomegalovirus (CMV) immediate early promoter
    733..913     +  LTR            5' LTR (truncated): truncated 5' long terminal repeat (LTR) from HIV-1
    960..1085    +  misc_feature   HIV-1 Ψ: packaging signal of human immunodeficiency virus type 1
   1069..1407    +  CDS            HIV-1 gag (fragment): gag protein from human immunodeficiency virus 1; gag
   1582..1815    +  misc_feature   RRE: The Rev response element (RRE) of HIV-1 allows for Rev-dependent mRNA export from the nucleus to the cytoplasm.
   2192..2292    +  CDS            Rev (fragment): human immunodeficiency virus 1 (HIV-1) Rev protein; rev; enhances nuclear export of unspliced and incompletely spliced viral mRNAs
   2342..2459    +  misc_feature   cPPT/CTS: central polypurine tract and central termination sequence of HIV-1
   2596..3003    +  promoter       SFFV promoter: spleen focus-forming virus long terminal repeat (LTR) promoter
   3024..3620    +  CDS            pac: PUAC_STRAD - Protein predicted: Swiss-Prot protein existence level 4. Detoxification of puromycin. From Streptomyces alboniger.
   3645..3690    +  ncRNA          5' miR-30a (fragment): sequence upstream of the 71-nt precursor of the human miR-30a microRNA (Zeng et al., 2002) miRNA
   3760..3785    +  ncRNA          3' miR-30a (fragment): sequence downstream of the 71-nt precursor of the human miR-30a microRNA (Zeng et al., 2002) miRNA
   3815..3834    +  misc_feature   cPPT/CTS (fragment): central polypurine tract and central termination sequence of HIV-1
   3866..4046    +  LTR            5' LTR (truncated): truncated 5' long terminal repeat (LTR) from HIV-1
   4117..4705    -  rep_origin     ori: high-copy-number ColE1/pMB1/pBR322/pUC origin of replication
   4876..5736    -  CDS            AmpR: β-lactamase; bla; confers resistance to ampicillin, carbenicillin, and related antibiotics
   5737..5841    -  promoter       AmpR promoter: bla
   5900..5952    -  misc_feature   bom (fragment): basis of mobility region from pBR322
   6114..124     +  promoter       SV40 promoter (across the origin): SV40 enhancer and early promoter
>Addgene plasmid #174243 | pAPM-miR30-DDX58-ts3 | addgene full sequence | sequence record 343173 | Addgene NGS Result
CGCCCATTCTCCGCCCCATGGCTGACTAATTTTTTTTATTTATGCAGAGGCCGAGGCCGCCTCTGCCTCT
GAGCTATTCCAGAAGTAGTGAGGAGGCTTTTTTGGAGGCCTAGGCTTTTGCAAAAAGCTCGCGTTGACAT
TGATTATTGACTAGTTATTAATAGTAATCAATTACGGGGTCATTAGTTCATAGCCCATATATGGAGTTCC
GCGTTACATAACTTACGGTAAATGGCCCGCCTGGCTGACCGCCCAACGACCCCCGCCCATTGACGTCAAT
AATGACGTATGTTCCCATAGTAACGCCAATAGGGACTTTCCATTGACGTCAATGGGTGGAGTATTTACGG
TAAACTGCCCACTTGGCAGTACATCAAGTGTATCATATGCCAAGTACGCCCCCTATTGACGTCAATGACG
GTAAATGGCCCGCCTGGCATTATGCCCAGTACATGACCTTATGGGACTTTCCTACTTGGCAGTACATCTA
CGTATTAGTCATCGCTATTACCATGGTGATGCGGTTTTGGCAGTACATCAATGGGCGTGGATAGCGGTTT
GACTCACGGGGATTTCCAAGTCTCCACCCCATTGACGTCAATGGGAGTTTGTTTTGGCACCAAAATCAAC
GGGACTTTCCAAAATGTCGTAACAACTCCGCCCCATTGACGCAAATGGGCGGTAGGCGTGTACGGTGGGA
GGTCTATATAAGCAGCGCGTTTTGCCTGTACTGGGTCTCTCTGGTTAGACCAGATCTGAGCCTGGGAGCT
CTCTGGCTAACTAGGGAACCCACTGCTTAAGCCTCAATAAAGCTTGCCTTGAGTGCTTCAAGTAGTGTGT
GCCCGTCTGTTGTGTGACTCTGGTAACTAGAGATCCCTCAGACCCTTTTAGTCAGTGTGGAAAATCTCTA
GCAGTGGCGCCCGAACAGGGACTTGAAAGCGAAAGGGAAACCAGAGGAGCTCTCTCGACGCAGGACTCGG
CTTGCTGAAGCGCGCACGGCAAGAGGCGAGGGGCGGCGACTGGTGAGTACGCCAAAAATTTTGACTAGCG
GAGGCTAGAAGGAGAGAGATGGGTGCGAGAGCGTCAGTATTAAGCGGGGGAGAATTAGATCGCGATGGGA
AAAAATTCGGTTAAGGCCAGGGGGAAAGAAAAAATATAAATTAAAACATATAGTATGGGCAAGCAGGGAG
CTAGAACGATTCGCAGTTAATCCTGGCCTGTTAGAAACATCAGAAGGCTGTAGACAAATACTGGGACAGC
TACAACCATCCCTTCAGACAGGATCAGAAGAACTTAGATCATTATATAATACAGTAGCAACCCTCTATTG
TGTGCATCAAAGGATAGAGATAAAAGACACCAAGGAAGCTTTAGACAAGATAGAGGAAGAGCAAAACAAA
AGTAAGACCACCGCACAGCAAGCGGCCGGCCGCTGATCTTCAGACCTGGAGGAGGAGATATGAGGGACAA
TTGGAGAAGTGAATTATATAAATATAAAGTAGTAAAAATTGAACCATTAGGAGTAGCACCCACCAAGGCA
AAGAGAAGAGTGGTGCAGAGAGAAAAAAGAGCAGTGGGAATAGGAGCTTTGTTCCTTGGGTTCTTGGGAG
CAGCAGGAAGCACTATGGGCGCAGCGTCAATGACGCTGACGGTACAGGCCAGACAATTATTGTCTGGTAT
AGTGCAGCAGCAGAACAATTTGCTGAGGGCTATTGAGGCGCAACAGCATCTGTTGCAACTCACAGTCTGG
GGCATCAAGCAGCTCCAGGCAAGAATCCTGGCTGTGGAAAGATACCTAAAGGATCAACAGCTCCTGGGGA
TTTGGGGTTGCTCTGGAAAACTCATTTGCACCACTGCTGTGCCTTGGAATGCTAGTTGGAGTAATAAATC
TCTGGAACAGATTTGGAATCACACGACCTGGATGGAGTGGGACAGAGAAATTAACAATTACACAAGCTTA
ATACACTCCTTAATTGAAGAATCGCAAAACCAGCAAGAAAAGAATGAACAAGAATTATTGGAATTAGATA
AATGGGCAAGTTTGTGGAATTGGTTTAACATAACAAATTGGCTGTGGTATATAAAATTATTCATAATGAT
AGTAGGAGGCTTGGTAGGTTTAAGAATAGTTTTTGCTGTACTTTCTATAGTGAATAGAGTTAGGCAGGGA
TATTCACCATTATCGTTTCAGACCCACCTCCCAACCCCGAGGGGACCCGACAGGCCCGAAGGAATAGAAG
AAGAAGGTGGAGAGAGAGACAGAGACAGATCCATTCGATTAGTGAACGGATCGGCACTGCGTGCGCCAAT
TCTGCAGACAAATGGCAGTATTCATCCACAATTTTAAAAGAAAAGGGGGGATTGGGGGGTACAGTGCAGG
GGAAAGAATAGTAGACATAATAGCAACAGACATACAAACTAAAGAATTACAAAAACAAATTACAAAAATT
CAAAATTTTCGGGTTTATTACAGGGACAGCAGAGATCCAGTTTGGTTAATTAACTGCAGCCCCGATAAAA
TAAAAGATTTTATTTAGTCTCCAGAAAAAGGGGGGAATGAAAGACCCCACCTGTAGGTTTGGCAAGCTAG
CTGCAGTAACGCCATTTTGCAAGGCATGGAAAAATACCAAACCAAGAATAGAGAAGTTCAGATCAAGGGC
GGGTACATGAAAATAGCTAACGTTGGGCCAAACAGGATATCTGCGGTGAGCAGTTTCGGCCCCGGCCCGG
GGCCAAGAACAGATGGTCACCGCAGTTTCGGCCCCGGCCCGAGGCCAAGAACAGATGGTCCCCAGATATG
GCCCAACCCTCAGCAGTTTCTTAAGACCCATCAGATGTTTCCAGGCTCCCCCAAGGACCTGAAATGACCC
TGCGCCTTATTTGAATTAACCAATCAGCCTGCTTCTCGCTTCTGTTCGCGCGCTTCTGCTTCCCGAGCTC
TATAAAAGAGCTCACAACCCCTCACTCGGCGCGCCAGTCCTCCGACAGACTGAGTCGCCCGGGGGTCTAG
AACGCGTGCCGCCATGACCGAATACAAACCTACCGTGAGGCTGGCTACAAGAGATGATGTCCCAAGGGCT
GTGAGAACACTGGCCGCCGCTTTTGCCGATTACCCTGCCACACGCCACACTGTGGACCCAGATCGGCATA
TCGAGAGAGTGACTGAGCTGCAGGAACTGTTCCTGACCCGAGTGGGCCTGGACATTGGGAAGGTCTGGGT
CGCAGACGATGGAGCAGCTGTGGCTGTCTGGACCACACCAGAGAGCGTGGAAGCCGGAGCTGTCTTTGCA
GAGATCGGCCCTAGAATGGCAGAACTGAGCGGCTCCAGGCTGGCAGCACAGCAGCAGATGGAGGGACTGC
TGGCCCCACACAGGCCTAAGGAACCAGCATGGTTCCTGGCTACCGTGGGGGTCTCTCCTGACCATCAGGG
CAAAGGACTGGGAAGTGCTGTGGTCCTGCCAGGAGTGGAGGCTGCAGAACGAGCTGGAGTCCCTGCATTT
CTGGAGACCTCTGCTCCACGAAACCTGCCCTTCTATGAACGGCTGGGCTTTACTGTGACCGCAGATGTGG
AGGTCCCCGAAGGACCTAGGACCTGGTGCATGACACGCAAACCCGGCGCCTGAGCGATCGCCGCGGCCGC
CTTCTTAACCCAACAGAAGGCTCGAGAAGGTATATTGCTGTTGACAGTGAGCGCTGGATTGTTACAGTTC
AGAAATAGTGAAGCCACAGATGTATTTCTGAACTGTAACAATCCATTGCCTACTGCCTCGGACTTCAAGG
GGCTAGAATTCGGCAGCTGTAGATCTTAGCCACTTTTTAAAAGAAAAGGGGGGACTGGAAGGGCTAACTG
CATCCGGACTGTACTGGGTCTCTCTGGTTAGACCAGATCTGAGCCTGGGAGCTCTCTGGCTAACTAGGGA
ACCCACTGCTTAAGCCTCAATAAAGCTTGCCTTGAGTGCTTCAAGTAGTGTGTGCCCGTCTGTTGTGTGA
CTCTGGTAACTAGAGATCCCTCAGACCCTTTTAGTCAGTGTGGAAAATCTCTAGCAGGGCCCGTTTCATG
TGAGCAAAAGGCCAGCAAAAGGCCAGGAACCGTAAAAAGGCCGCGTTGCTGGCGTTTTTCCATAGGCTCC
GCCCCCCTGACGAGCATCACAAAAATCGACGCTCAAGTCAGAGGTGGCGAAACCCGACAGGACTATAAAG
ATACCAGGCGTTTCCCCCTGGAAGCTCCCTCGTGCGCTCTCCTGTTCCGACCCTGCCGCTTACCGGATAC
CTGTCCGCCTTTCTCCCTTCGGGAAGCGTGGCGCTTTCTCATAGCTCACGCTGTAGGTATCTCAGTTCGG
TGTAGGTCGTTCGCTCCAAGCTGGGCTGTGTGCACGAACCCCCCGTTCAGCCCGACCGCTGCGCCTTATC
CGGTAACTATCGTCTTGAGTCCAACCCGGTAAGACACGACTTATCGCCACTGGCAGCAGCCACTGGTAAC
AGGATTAGCAGAGCGAGGTATGTAGGCGGTGCTACAGAGTTCTTGAAGTGGTGGCCTAACTACGGCTACA
CTAGAAGAACAGTATTTGGTATCTGCGCTCTGCTGAAGCCAGTTACCTTCGGAAAAAGAGTTGGTAGCTC
TTGATCCGGCAAACAAACCACCGCTGGTAGCGGTGGTTTTTTTGTTTGCAAGCAGCAGATTACGCGCAGA
AAAAAAGGATCTCAAGAAGATCCTTTGATCTTTTCTACGGGGTCTGACGCTCAGTGGAACGAAAACTCAC
GTTAAGGGATTTTGGTCATGAGATTATCAAAAAGGATCTTCACCTAGATCCTTTTAAATTAAAAATGAAG
TTTTAAATCAATCTAAAGTATATATGAGTAAACTTGGTCTGACAGTTACCAATGCTTAATCAGTGAGGCA
CCTATCTCAGCGATCTGTCTATTTCGTTCATCCATAGTTGCCTGACTCCCCGTCGTGTAGATAACTACGA
TACGGGAGGGCTTACCATCTGGCCCCAGTGCTGCAATGATACCGCGAGACCCACGCTCACCGGCTCCAGA
TTTATCAGCAATAAACCAGCCAGCCGGAAGGGCCGAGCGCAGAAGTGGTCCTGCAACTTTATCCGCCTCC
ATCCAGTCTATTAATTGTTGCCGGGAAGCTAGAGTAAGTAGTTCGCCAGTTAATAGTTTGCGCAACGTTG
TTGCCATTGCTACAGGCATCGTGGTGTCACGCTCGTCGTTTGGTATGGCTTCATTCAGCTCCGGTTCCCA
ACGATCAAGGCGAGTTACATGATCCCCCATGTTGTGCAAAAAAGCGGTTAGCTCCTTCGGTCCTCCGATC
GTTGTCAGAAGTAAGTTGGCCGCAGTGTTATCACTCATGGTTATGGCAGCACTGCATAATTCTCTTACTG
TCATGCCATCCGTAAGATGCTTTTCTGTGACTGGTGAGTACTCAACCAAGTCATTCTGAGAATAGTGTAT
GCGGCGACCGAGTTGCTCTTGCCCGGCGTCAATACGGGATAATACCGCGCCACATAGCAGAACTTTAAAA
GTGCTCATCATTGGAAAACGTTCTTCGGGGCGAAAACTCTCAAGGATCTTACCGCTGTTGAGATCCAGTT
CGATGTAACCCACTCGTGCACCCAACTGATCTTCAGCATCTTTTACTTTCACCAGCGTTTCTGGGTGAGC
AAAAACAGGAAGGCAAAATGCCGCAAAAAAGGGAATAAGGGCGACACGGAAATGTTGAATACTCATACTC
TTCCTTTTTCAATATTATTGAAGCATTTATCAGGGTTATTGTCTCATGAGCGGATACATATTTGAATGTA
TTTAGAAAAATAAACAAATAGGGGTTCCGCGCACATTTCCCCGAAAAGTGCCACCTGACGTCGACGGATC
GGGAGATCTCCCGATCCCCTATGGTGCACTCTCAGTACAATCTGCTCTGATGCCGCATAGTTAAGCCAGT
ATCTGCTCCCTGCTTGTGTGTTGGAGGTCGCTGAGTAGTGCGCGAGCAAAATTTAAGCTACAACAAGGCA
AGGCTTGACCGACAATTGCATGAAGAATCTGCTTAGGGTTAGGCGTTTTGCGCTGCTTCGCGATGTACGG
GCCAGATATACGCGCTGTGGAATGTGTGTCAGTTAGGGTGTGGAAAGTCCCCAGGCTCCCCAGCAGGCAG
AAGTATGCAAAGCATGCATCTCAATTAGTCAGCAACCAGGTGTGGAAAGTCCCCAGGCTCCCCAGCAGGC
AGAAGTATGCAAAGCATGCATCTCAATTAGTCAGCAACCATAGTCCCGCCCCTAACTCCGCCCATCCCGC
CCCTAACTCCGCCCAGTTC
